LOCUS       Exported 7252 bp ds-DNA circular SYN 12-NOV-2021
DEFINITION  CRISPR donor plasmid to create GFP fusion proteins.
ACCESSION   .
VERSION     .
KEYWORDS    pOTX2-donor
SOURCE      synthetic DNA construct
  ORGANISM  synthetic DNA construct
REFERENCE   1 (bases 1 to 7252)
  TITLE     ENCODE collection: CRISPR constructs
REFERENCE   2 (bases 1 to 7252)
  AUTHORS   .
  TITLE     Direct Submission
  JOURNAL   Exported Nov 12, 2021 from SnapGene Server 1.1.58
            http://www.snapgene.com
FEATURES             Location/Qualifiers
     source          1..7252
                     /organism="synthetic DNA construct"
                     /mol_type="other DNA"
     primer_bind     complement(34..50)
                     /label=M13 rev
                     /note="common sequencing primer, one of multiple similar
                     variants"
     primer_bind     complement(34..50)
                     /label=M13 Reverse
                     /note="In lacZ gene. Also called M13-rev"
     primer_bind     complement(47..69)
                     /label=M13/pUC Reverse
                     /note="In lacZ gene"
     protein_bind    58..74
                     /label=lac operator
                     /bound_moiety="lac repressor encoded by lacI"
                     /note="The lac repressor binds to the lac operator to
                     inhibit transcription in E. coli. This inhibition can be
                     relieved by adding lactose or
                     isopropyl-beta-D-thiogalactopyranoside (IPTG)."
     promoter        complement(82..112)
                     /label=lac promoter
                     /note="promoter for the E. coli lac operon"
     protein_bind    127..148
                     /label=CAP binding site
                     /bound_moiety="E. coli catabolite activator protein"
                     /note="CAP binding activates transcription in the presence
                     of cAMP."
     primer_bind     complement(265..282)
                     /label=L4440
                     /note="L4440 vector, forward primer"
     rep_origin      complement(436..1024)
                     /direction=LEFT
                     /label=ori
                     /note="high-copy-number ColE1/pMB1/pBR322/pUC origin of
                     replication"
     primer_bind     complement(516..535)
                     /label=pBR322ori-F
                     /note="pBR322 origin, forward primer"
     CDS             complement(1195..2055)
                     /codon_start=1
                     /gene="bla"
                     /product="beta-lactamase"
                     /label=AmpR
                     /note="confers resistance to ampicillin, carbenicillin, and
                     related antibiotics"
                     /translation="MSIQHFRVALIPFFAAFCLPVFAHPETLVKVKDAEDQLGARVGYI
                     ELDLNSGKILESFRPEERFPMMSTFKVLLCGAVLSRIDAGQEQLGRRIHYSQNDLVEYS
                     PVTEKHLTDGMTVRELCSAAITMSDNTAANLLLTTIGGPKELTAFLHNMGDHVTRLDRW
                     EPELNEAIPNDERDTTMPVAMATTLRKLLTGELLTLASRQQLIDWMEADKVAGPLLRSA
                     LPAGWFIADKSGAGERGSRGIIAALGPDGKPSRIVVIYTTGSQATMDERNRQIAEIGAS
                     LIKHW"
     primer_bind     1818..1837
                     /label=Amp-R
                     /note="Ampicillin resistance gene, reverse primer"
     promoter        complement(2056..2160)
                     /gene="bla"
                     /label=AmpR promoter
     primer_bind     2228..2246
                     /label=pBRforEco
                     /note="pBR322 vectors, upsteam of EcoRI site, forward
                     primer"
     primer_bind     complement(2284..2306)
                     /label=pGEX 3'
                     /note="pGEX vectors, reverse primer"
     primer_bind     2406..2425
                     /label=pRS-marker
                     /note="pRS vectors, use to sequence yeast selectable
                     marker"
     primer_bind     2619..2641
                     /label=M13/pUC Forward
                     /note="In lacZ gene"
     CDS             3826..3846
                     /codon_start=1
                     /product="tobacco etch virus (TEV) protease recognition and
                     cleavage site"
                     /label=TEV site
                     /translation="ENLYFQG"
     CDS             3859..3903
                     /codon_start=1
                     /product="affinity and epitope tag derived from pancreatic
                     ribonuclease A"
                     /label=S-Tag
                     /translation="KETAAAKFERQHMDS"
     CDS             3943..3966
                     /codon_start=1
                     /product="recognition and cleavage site for human
                     rhinovirus 3C and PreScission proteases"
                     /label=HRV 3C site
                     /translation="LEVLFQGP"
     CDS             3994..4713
                     /codon_start=1
                     /product="the original enhanced GFP (Yang et al., 1996)"
                     /label=EGFP
                     /note="mammalian codon-optimized"
                     /translation="MVSKGEELFTGVVPILVELDGDVNGHKFSVSGEGEGDATYGKLTL
                     KFICTTGKLPVPWPTLVTTLTYGVQCFSRYPDHMKQHDFFKSAMPEGYVQERTIFFKDD
                     GNYKTRAEVKFEGDTLVNRIELKGIDFKEDGNILGHKLEYNYNSHNVYIMADKQKNGIK
                     VNFKIRHNIEDGSVQLADHYQQNTPIGDGPVLLPDNHYLSTQSALSKDPNEKRDHMVLK
                     EFVTAAGITLGMDELYK"
     primer_bind     complement(4039..4060)
                     /label=EGFP-N
                     /note="EGFP, reverse primer"
     primer_bind     complement(4300..4319)
                     /label=EXFP-R
                     /note="For distinguishing EGFP variants, reverse primer"
     misc_feature    4751..5336
                     /label=IRES2
                     /note="internal ribosome entry site (IRES) of the
                     encephalomyocarditis virus (EMCV)"
     primer_bind     complement(4917..4934)
                     /label=IRES reverse
                     /note="IRES internal ribosome entry site, reverse primer.
                     Also called pCDH-rev"
     primer_bind     5144..5163
                     /label=IRES-F
                     /note="IRES internal ribosome entry site, forward primer"
     CDS             5418..6221
                     /codon_start=1
                     /gene="aph(3')-II (or nptII)"
                     /product="aminoglycoside phosphotransferase from Tn5"
                     /label=NeoR/KanR
                     /note="confers resistance to neomycin, kanamycin, and G418
                     (Geneticin(R))"
                     /translation="MGSAIEQDGLHAGSPAAWVERLFGYDWAQQTIGCSDAAVFRLSAQ
                     GRPVLFVKTDLSGALNELQDEAARLSWLATTGVPCAAVLDVVTEAGRDWLLLGEVPGQD
                     LLSSHLAPAEKVSIMADAMRRLHTLDPATCPFDHQAKHRIERARTRMEAGLVDQDDLDE
                     EHQGLAPAELFARLKARMPDGEDLVVTHGDACLPNIMVENGRFSGFIDCGRLGVADRYQ
                     DIALATRDIAEELGGEWADRFLVLYGIAAPDSQRIAFYRLLDEFF"
     primer_bind     complement(5481..5500)
                     /label=Neo-R
                     /note="Neomycin resistance gene, reverse primer"
     primer_bind     6091..6110
                     /label=Neo-F
                     /note="Neomycin resistance gene, forward primer"
ORIGIN
        1 gacctgcagg catgcaagct tggcgtaatc atggtcatag ctgtttcctg tgtgaaattg
       61 ttatccgctc acaattccac acaacatacg agccggaagc ataaagtgta aagcctgggg
      121 tgcctaatga gtgagctaac tcacattaat tgcgttgcgc tcactgcccg ctttccagtc
      181 gggaaacctg tcgtgccagc tgcattaatg aatcggccaa cgcgcgggga gaggcggttt
      241 gcgtattggg cgctcttccg cttcctcgct cactgactcg ctgcgctcgg tcgttcggct
      301 gcggcgagcg gtatcagctc actcaaaggc ggtaatacgg ttatccacag aatcagggga
      361 taacgcagga aagaacatgt gagcaaaagg ccagcaaaag gccaggaacc gtaaaaaggc
      421 cgcgttgctg gcgtttttcc ataggctccg cccccctgac gagcatcaca aaaatcgacg
      481 ctcaagtcag aggtggcgaa acccgacagg actataaaga taccaggcgt ttccccctgg
      541 aagctccctc gtgcgctctc ctgttccgac cctgccgctt accggatacc tgtccgcctt
      601 tctcccttcg ggaagcgtgg cgctttctca tagctcacgc tgtaggtatc tcagttcggt
      661 gtaggtcgtt cgctccaagc tgggctgtgt gcacgaaccc cccgttcagc ccgaccgctg
      721 cgccttatcc ggtaactatc gtcttgagtc caacccggta agacacgact tatcgccact
      781 ggcagcagcc actggtaaca ggattagcag agcgaggtat gtaggcggtg ctacagagtt
      841 cttgaagtgg tggcctaact acggctacac tagaagaaca gtatttggta tctgcgctct
      901 gctgaagcca gttaccttcg gaaaaagagt tggtagctct tgatccggca aacaaaccac
      961 cgctggtagc ggtggttttt ttgtttgcaa gcagcagatt acgcgcagaa aaaaaggatc
     1021 tcaagaagat cctttgatct tttctacggg gtctgacgct cagtggaacg aaaactcacg
     1081 ttaagggatt ttggtcatga gattatcaaa aaggatcttc acctagatcc ttttaaatta
     1141 aaaatgaagt tttaaatcaa tctaaagtat atatgagtaa acttggtctg acagttacca
     1201 atgcttaatc agtgaggcac ctatctcagc gatctgtcta tttcgttcat ccatagttgc
     1261 ctgactcccc gtcgtgtaga taactacgat acgggagggc ttaccatctg gccccagtgc
     1321 tgcaatgata ccgcgagacc cacgctcacc ggctccagat ttatcagcaa taaaccagcc
     1381 agccggaagg gccgagcgca gaagtggtcc tgcaacttta tccgcctcca tccagtctat
     1441 taattgttgc cgggaagcta gagtaagtag ttcgccagtt aatagtttgc gcaacgttgt
     1501 tgccattgct acaggcatcg tggtgtcacg ctcgtcgttt ggtatggctt cattcagctc
     1561 cggttcccaa cgatcaaggc gagttacatg atcccccatg ttgtgcaaaa aagcggttag
     1621 ctccttcggt cctccgatcg ttgtcagaag taagttggcc gcagtgttat cactcatggt
     1681 tatggcagca ctgcataatt ctcttactgt catgccatcc gtaagatgct tttctgtgac
     1741 tggtgagtac tcaaccaagt cattctgaga atagtgtatg cggcgaccga gttgctcttg
     1801 cccggcgtca atacgggata ataccgcgcc acatagcaga actttaaaag tgctcatcat
     1861 tggaaaacgt tcttcggggc gaaaactctc aaggatctta ccgctgttga gatccagttc
     1921 gatgtaaccc actcgtgcac ccaactgatc ttcagcatct tttactttca ccagcgtttc
     1981 tgggtgagca aaaacaggaa ggcaaaatgc cgcaaaaaag ggaataaggg cgacacggaa
     2041 atgttgaata ctcatactct tcctttttca atattattga agcatttatc agggttattg
     2101 tctcatgagc ggatacatat ttgaatgtat ttagaaaaat aaacaaatag gggttccgcg
     2161 cacatttccc cgaaaagtgc cacctgacgt ctaagaaacc attattatca tgacattaac
     2221 ctataaaaat aggcgtatca cgaggccctt tcgtctcgcg cgtttcggtg atgacggtga
     2281 aaacctctga cacatgcagc tcccggagac ggtcacagct tgtctgtaag cggatgccgg
     2341 gagcagacaa gcccgtcagg gcgcgtcagc gggtgttggc gggtgtcggg gctggcttaa
     2401 ctatgcggca tcagagcaga ttgtactgag agtgcaccat atgcggtgtg aaataccgca
     2461 cagatgcgta aggagaaaat accgcatcag gcgccattcg ccattcaggc tgcgcaactg
     2521 ttgggaaggg cgatcggtgc gggcctcttc gctattacgc cagctggcga aagggggatg
     2581 tgctgcaagg cgattaagtt gggtaacgcc agggttttcc cagtcacgac gttgtaaaac
     2641 gacggccact gaattcgagc tcggtacccg agacagaagg gtgatggaac caaccaacct
     2701 ctatattagc agttgcttcc tggaagatga actgtaaatg aatttaggct gttcctgtta
     2761 gcctgtaaca acagaattgc tttctctcac ttctcatgta tttccctcca aaagacagag
     2821 ttacattcta ttcctctgtg agagtgttcc aaaatatagc tgggtctatg tgtatgtgtg
     2881 tgttagaggc gaaataagat aggaaagtga tgtggagagt ttttagctat atgatttggg
     2941 ggattatctt aaatgttatt ctgggcaaga aataagacag tgtcaagtgt ttttagacag
     3001 agcctcccca actttcttac aagtccagga gtttatatga gagtaccaca taataggtct
     3061 tcagtggcag gggaaattgt gtgtttagct gatctgccca tgtaggatag atttataata
     3121 cgggagccat tcttgtcctt aaggaactat caaaaccgag ttaaagaatt ttctttccct
     3181 tccaaggtat ggtttaagaa tcgaagagct aagtgccgcc aacaacagca acaacagcag
     3241 aatggaggtc aaaacaaagt gagacctgcc aaaaagaaga catctccagc tcgggaagtg
     3301 agttcagaga gtggaacaag tggccaattc actcccccct ctagcacctc agtcccgacc
     3361 attgccagca gcagtgctcc tgtgtctatc tggagcccag cttccatctc cccactgtca
     3421 gatcccttgt ccacctcctc ttcctgcatg cagaggtcct atcccatgac ctatactcag
     3481 gcttcaggtt atagtcaagg atatgctggc tcaacttcct actttggggg catggactgt
     3541 ggatcatatt tgacccctat gcatcaccag cttcccggac caggggccac actcagtccc
     3601 atgggtacca atgcagtcac cagccatctc aatcagtccc cagcttctct ttccacccag
     3661 ggatatggag cttcaagctt gggttttaac tcaaccactg attgcttgga ttataaggac
     3721 caaactgcct cctggaagct taacttcaat gctgactgct tggattataa agatcagaca
     3781 tcctcgtgga aattccaggt tttggggatt ccaactactg caagcgagaa tctttatttt
     3841 cagggcgccg ccaaattcaa agaaaccgct gctgctaaat tcgaacgcca gcacatggac
     3901 agcggaggtg gaggttcgag cggtccctcg ggttcgtcga gcctggaagt tctgttccag
     3961 gggcccctgt cgtcgagcgg tccctcgggt tcgatggtga gcaaaggcga ggagctgttc
     4021 accggggtgg tgcccatcct ggtcgagctg gacggcgacg taaacggcca caagttcagc
     4081 gtgtccggcg agggcgaggg cgatgccacc tacggcaagc tgaccctgaa gttcatctgc
     4141 accaccggca agctgcccgt gccctggccc accctcgtga ccaccctgac ctacggcgtg
     4201 cagtgcttca gccgctaccc cgaccacatg aagcagcacg acttcttcaa gtccgccatg
     4261 cccgaaggct acgtccagga gcgcaccatc ttcttcaagg acgacggcaa ctacaagacc
     4321 cgcgccgagg tgaagttcga gggcgacacc ctggtgaacc gcatcgagct gaagggcatc
     4381 gacttcaagg aggacggcaa catcctgggg cacaagctgg agtacaacta caacagccac
     4441 aacgtctata tcatggccga caagcagaag aacggcatca aggtgaactt caagatccgc
     4501 cacaacatcg aggacggcag cgtgcagctc gccgaccact accagcagaa cacccccatc
     4561 ggcgacggcc ccgtgctgct gcccgacaac cactacctga gcacccagtc cgccctgagc
     4621 aaagacccca acgagaagcg cgatcacatg gtccttaagg agttcgtgac cgccgccggg
     4681 atcactctcg gcatggacga gctgtacaag taatgatcta gagtcgagtt aattaagaat
     4741 tccgcccccc cccctctccc tccccccccc taacgttact ggccgaagcc gcttggaata
     4801 aggccggtgt gcgtttgtct atatgttatt ttccaccata ttgccgtctt ttggcaatgt
     4861 gagggcccgg aaacctggcc ctgtcttctt gacgagcatt cctaggggtc tttcccctct
     4921 cgccaaagga atgcagggtc tgttgaatgt cgtgaaggaa gcagttcctc tggaagcttc
     4981 ttgaagacaa acaacgtctg tagcgaccct ttgcaggcag cggaaccccc cacctggcga
     5041 caggtgcctc tgcggccaaa agccacgtgt ataagataca cctgcaaagg cggcacaacc
     5101 ccagtgccac gttgtgagtt ggatagttgt ggaaagagtc aaatggctct cctcaagcgt
     5161 attcaacaag gggctgaagg atgcccagaa ggtaccccat tgtatgggat ctgatctggg
     5221 gcctcggtgc acatgcttta catgtgttta gtcgaggtta aaaaaacgtc taggcccccc
     5281 gaaccacggg gacgtggttt tcctttgaaa aacacgatga taatatggcc acaacctgtt
     5341 acattgcaca agataaaaat atatcatcac gaacagtaaa actgtctgct tacataaaca
     5401 gtaatacaag gggtgttatg ggatcggcca ttgaacaaga tggattgcac gcaggttctc
     5461 cggccgcttg ggtggagagg ctattcggct atgactgggc acaacagaca atcggctgct
     5521 ctgatgccgc cgtgttccgg ctgtcagcgc aggggcgccc ggttcttttt gtcaagaccg
     5581 acctgtccgg tgccctgaat gaactgcagg acgaggcagc gcggctatcg tggctggcca
     5641 cgacgggcgt tccttgcgca gctgtgctcg acgttgtcac tgaagcggga agggactggc
     5701 tgctattggg cgaagtgccg gggcaggatc tcctgtcatc tcaccttgct cctgccgaga
     5761 aagtatccat catggctgat gcaatgcggc ggctgcatac gcttgatccg gctacctgcc
     5821 cattcgacca ccaagcgaaa catcgcatcg agcgagcacg tactcggatg gaagccggtc
     5881 ttgtcgatca ggatgatctg gacgaagagc atcaggggct cgcgccagcc gaactgttcg
     5941 ccaggctcaa ggcgcgcatg cccgacggcg aggatctcgt cgtgacccat ggcgatgcct
     6001 gcttgccgaa tatcatggtg gaaaatggcc gcttttctgg attcatcgac tgtggccggc
     6061 tgggtgtggc ggaccgctat caggacatag cgttggctac ccgtgatatt gctgaagagc
     6121 ttggcggcga atgggctgac cgcttcctcg tgctttacgg tatcgccgct cccgattcgc
     6181 agcgcatcgc cttctatcgc cttcttgacg agttcttctg agtcagacct gtagaacctc
     6241 tttttgtggg tgatttttaa atatactggg ctggacattc cagttttagc caggcattgg
     6301 ttaaaagagt tggatgggat gatgctcaga ctcatctgat caaagttccg agaggcatag
     6361 aaggaaaaac gaagggcctt agaggggcct acaaaccagc aacatgaaat ggacaaacca
     6421 atctgcttaa gatcctgtca tagttttaga tcattggtta tcctgatttg caaagtgatc
     6481 aaaagcattc tagccatgtg caaccaaaca ccaccaaaaa taaaatcaaa caaaactaag
     6541 ttgtgaaggg agggagggaa ggtcatagcc ttcttaagca gaggtgttcc attgttttag
     6601 ccaatccttg gttgaatctt aggaatgaac agtgtctcaa gctcattcac gtttcatgac
     6661 caactggtag ttggcactga aaaaactttt cagggctgtg tgaattgtgt gactgattgt
     6721 cctagatgca ctactttatt taaaaaataa tgttcataag gagtcaatat gtagtttaag
     6781 agacaatcag tgtgtgtctt ataaatggta catctgtggt ttttaatctg tgctagactt
     6841 caaaactgtg atctcctgtt attgtatgca accttgaact ccacctctgc aggggttctt
     6901 ctgtgattaa ataggttata attataagca aaattcagag caactgagta ctgatctaaa
     6961 aagattacct ttggctggag gtgagctgca ctgaaacttt acgacaaaat gtctctggac
     7021 aaagagagtc agagaagaga agcaaaagga cactaattca tctgtaattt actgttggta
     7081 agcctagcag taaagagaca ttggtcaatt gctctgaccc tgatgaatta ttaaactgag
     7141 atcattgtcg tttatgcttg cagatgttaa atggaaaagt tatatatgca taaacctttt
     7201 cttcctggat ttggcagata tgtataatta tattaaaatg gttctagcac aa
//
